Addgene plasmid #232984: pAG415Gal_Gcn4 WW+
Purpose: Galactose iduced expression of Gcn4 WW+ in yeast
Depositing lab: Aseem Ansari & Tanja Mittag. Depositing organization: St. Jude Children's Research Hospital. Publication: Reconciling competing models on the roles of condensates and soluble complexes in transcription factor function. Bremer A, Lang WH, Kempen RP, Sweta K, Taylor AB, Borgia MB, Ansari AZ, Mittag T. bioRxiv [Preprint]. 2024 Nov 22:2024.11.21.624739. doi: 10.1101/2024.11.21.624739. PubMed 39605529.
Backbone
  Vector backbone: pAG415Gal-ccdB
  Backbone manufacturer: Susan Lindquist (Addgene #14145)
  Vector type: Yeast Expression
  Selectable markers: LEU2
Growth in bacteria
  Bacterial resistance: Ampicillin, 100 μg/mL
  Growth temperature: 37°C
  Growth strain: DH5alpha
  Copy number: High Copy
Gene/Insert
  Gene/Insert name: Gcn4 WW+
  Species: S. cerevisiae (budding yeast)
  Mutation: E109N, S117D, T121W, N126W, T132W
  Promoter: Gal1
  Tag / fusion protein: TEV cleavage site (N terminal on insert)
  Cloning method: Gateway Cloning
Terms and licenses: Academic/Nonprofit Terms; Industry Terms: Not Available to Industry
Depositor comments: Please visit https://doi.org/10.1101/2024.11.21.624739 for bioRxiv preprint.
How to cite: pAG415Gal_Gcn4 WW+ was a gift from Aseem Ansari & Tanja Mittag (Addgene plasmid # 232984 ; http://n2t.net/addgene:232984 ; RRID:Addgene_232984)
