[The description below was written by a language model from this plasmid's Addgene catalogue record and pLannotate feature annotations shown in this document.]
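Description:
pAG415Gal_Gcn4 WW+ is a yeast expression plasmid built by Gateway recombination into the pAG415Gal-ccdB destination vector, a low-copy centromeric shuttle backbone. In S. cerevisiae it is maintained through a CEN6/ARS element and selected by the LEU2 auxotrophic marker, expressed from its own promoter. In E. coli it replicates from a high-copy ColE1/pUC-type origin and is selected with ampicillin via the bla gene. An f1 origin, flanking T3 and T7 promoters, and remnants of the lac/lacZα region and pBluescript polylinker are carried over from the parental backbone and have no role in yeast expression.

The expression cassette places the insert between the galactose-inducible GAL1 promoter, which is regulated by Gal4, and the CYC1 transcription terminator. The attB1 and attB2 sites flanking the insert are left by the Gateway reaction that replaced the ccdB cassette. The insert encodes a variant of the budding yeast transcription factor Gcn4, designated WW+, carrying the substitutions E109N, S117D, T121W, N126W and T132W, three of which introduce tryptophans. A TEV protease cleavage site sits at its N terminus. The automated annotation does not label Gcn4 itself; it marks only a partial TEV site and a short match to the Neurospora crassa homologue cpc-1, which probably reflects the conserved DNA-binding region. The attB-flanked interval is only about 400 nt, which suggests a partial rather than full-length Gcn4 coding sequence, although the record does not state its boundaries.

The stated purpose is galactose-induced expression of Gcn4 WW+ in yeast. The associated study examines the roles of condensates and soluble complexes in transcription factor function.
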