Features (pLannotate 1.2.2; 27 found; start..end, strand, type, name):
     70..573     -  misc_feature   CEN/ARS: S. cerevisiae CEN6 centromere fused to an autonomously replicating sequence
    610..714     +  promoter       AmpR promoter: bla
    715..1575    +  CDS            AmpR: β-lactamase; bla; confers resistance to ampicillin, carbenicillin, and related antibiotics
   1746..2334    +  rep_origin     ori: high-copy-number ColE1/pMB1/pBR322/pUC origin of replication
   2517..2609    +  CDS            lacI (fragment): lac repressor; lacI; The lac repressor binds to the lac operator to inhibit transcription in E. coli. This inhibition can be relieved by adding lactose or isopropyl-β-D-thiogalactopyranoside (IPTG).
   2622..2643    +  protein_bind   CAP binding site: CAP binding activates transcription in the presence of cAMP. E. coli catabolite activator protein
   2658..2688    +  promoter       lac promoter: promoter for the E. coli lac operon
   2696..2712    +  protein_bind   lac operator: The lac repressor binds to the lac operator to inhibit transcription in E. coli. This inhibition can be relieved by adding lactose or isopropyl-β-D-thiogalactopyranoside (IPTG). lac repressor encoded by lacI
   2757..2775    +  promoter       T3 promoter: promoter for bacteriophage T3 RNA polymerase
   2799..3240    +  promoter       GAL1 promoter: S. cerevisiae GAL1; inducible promoter, regulated by Gal4
   3255..3275    +  misc_feature   MCS (fragment): pBluescript multiple cloning site
   3279..3303    +  protein_bind   attB1: mutant version of attB; recombination site for the Gateway® BP reaction BP Clonase™
   3309..3325    +  CDS            TEV site (fragment): tobacco etch virus (TEV) protease recognition and cleavage site
   3498..3608    +  CDS            cpc-1 (fragment): CPC1_NEUCR - Experimental evidence at protein level: Swiss-Prot protein existence level 1. In N.crassa grown under amino acid starvation conditions, this protein is required for increasing the transcription of the genes coding for many amino acid biosynthetic pathways enzymes. This transcription factor binds and recognize the DNA sequence: 5'-TGACTC- 3'. From Neurospora crassa (strain ATCC 24698 / 74-OR23-1A / CBS 708.71 / DSM 1257 / FGSC 987).
   3673..3697    -  protein_bind   attB2: mutant version of attB; recombination site for the Gateway® BP reaction BP Clonase™
   3701..3726    +  misc_feature   MCS (fragment): pBluescript multiple cloning site
   3731..3978    +  terminator     CYC1 terminator: S. cerevisiae CYC1; transcription terminator for CYC1
   3997..4015    -  promoter       T7 promoter: promoter for bacteriophage T7 RNA polymerase
   4023..4178    +  CDS            lacZα (fragment): LacZα fragment of β-galactosidase; lacZ fragment
   4182..4610    +  rep_origin     f1 ori (sequence partly withheld): f1 bacteriophage origin of replication; arrow indicates direction of (+) strand synthesis
   4638..4690    -  misc_feature   bom (fragment): basis of mobility region from pBR322
   4721..4798    +  CDS            YO192_YEAST (fragment): Experimental evidence at protein level: Swiss-Prot protein existence level 1. From Saccharomyces cerevisiae (strain ATCC 204508 / S288c) (Baker's yeast).
   4938..5345    +  promoter       LEU2 promoter: S. cerevisiae LEU2
   5346..6440    +  CDS            LEU2: 3-isopropylmalate dehydrogenase, required for leucine biosynthesis; S. cerevisiae LEU2; yeast auxotrophic marker
   6802..6918    -  CDS            NFS1 (fragment): NFS1_YEAST - Also known as SPL1 From Saccharomyces cerevisiae (strain ATCC 204508 / S288c) (Baker's yeast).
   6917..6967    -  misc_feature   bom (fragment): basis of mobility region from pBR322
   7069..1       -  CDS            rop (fragment) (across the origin): Rop protein, which maintains plasmids at low copy number; rop
>Addgene plasmid #232984 | pAG415Gal_Gcn4 WW+ | addgene full sequence | sequence record 465874 | Addgene NGS Result
GACGAAAGGGCCTCGTGATACGCCTATTTTTATAGGTTAATGTCATGATAATAATGGTTTCTTAGGACGG
ATCGCTTGCCTGTAACTTACACGCGCCTCGTATCTTTTAATGATGGAATAATTTGGGAATTTACTCTGTG
TTTATTTATTTTTATGTTTTGTATTTGGATTTTAGAAAGTAAATAAAGAAGGTAGAAGAGTTACGGAATG
AAGAAAAAAAAATAAACAAAGGTTTAAAAAATTTCAACAAAAAGCGTACTTTACATATATATTTATTAGA
CAAGAAAAGCAGATTAAATAGATATACATTCGATTAACGATAAGTAAAATGTAAAATCACAGGATTTTCG
TGTGTGGTCTTCTACACAGACAAGATGAAACAATTCGGCATTAATACCTGAGAGCAGGAAGAGCAAGATA
AAAGGTAGTATTTGTTGGCGATCCCCCTAGAGTCTTTTACATCTTCGGAAAACAAAAACTATTTTTTCTT
TAATTTCTTTTTTTACTTTCTATTTTTAATTTATATATTTATATTAAAAAATTTAAATTATAATTATTTT
TATAGCACGTGATGAAAAGGACCCAGGTGGCACTTTTCGGGGAAATGTGCGCGGAACCCCTATTTGTTTA
TTTTTCTAAATACATTCAAATATGTATCCGCTCATGAGACAATAACCCTGATAAATGCTTCAATAATATT
GAAAAAGGAAGAGTATGAGTATTCAACATTTCCGTGTCGCCCTTATTCCCTTTTTTGCGGCATTTTGCCT
TCCTGTTTTTGCTCACCCAGAAACGCTGGTGAAAGTAAAAGATGCTGAAGATCAGTTGGGTGCACGAGTG
GGTTACATCGAACTGGATCTCAACAGCGGTAAGATCCTTGAGAGTTTTCGCCCCGAAGAACGTTTTCCAA
TGATGAGCACTTTTAAAGTTCTGCTATGTGGCGCGGTATTATCCCGTATTGACGCCGGGCAAGAGCAACT
CGGTCGCCGCATACACTATTCTCAGAATGACTTGGTTGAGTACTCACCAGTCACAGAAAAGCATCTTACG
GATGGCATGACAGTAAGAGAATTATGCAGTGCTGCCATAACCATGAGTGATAACACTGCGGCCAACTTAC
TTCTGACAACGATCGGAGGACCGAAGGAGCTAACCGCTTTTTTGCACAACATGGGGGATCATGTAACTCG
CCTTGATCGTTGGGAACCGGAGCTGAATGAAGCCATACCAAACGACGAGCGTGACACCACGATGCCTGTA
GCAATGGCAACAACGTTGCGCAAACTATTAACTGGCGAACTACTTACTCTAGCTTCCCGGCAACAATTAA
TAGACTGGATGGAGGCGGATAAAGTTGCAGGACCACTTCTGCGCTCGGCCCTTCCGGCTGGCTGGTTTAT
TGCTGATAAATCTGGAGCCGGTGAGCGTGGGTCTCGCGGTATCATTGCAGCACTGGGGCCAGATGGTAAG
CCCTCCCGTATCGTAGTTATCTACACGACGGGGAGTCAGGCAACTATGGATGAACGAAATAGACAGATCG
CTGAGATAGGTGCCTCACTGATTAAGCATTGGTAACTGTCAGACCAAGTTTACTCATATATACTTTAGAT
TGATTTAAAACTTCATTTTTAATTTAAAAGGATCTAGGTGAAGATCCTTTTTGATAATCTCATGACCAAA
ATCCCTTAACGTGAGTTTTCGTTCCACTGAGCGTCAGACCCCGTAGAAAAGATCAAAGGATCTTCTTGAG
ATCCTTTTTTTCTGCGCGTAATCTGCTGCTTGCAAACAAAAAAACCACCGCTACCAGCGGTGGTTTGTTT
GCCGGATCAAGAGCTACCAACTCTTTTTCCGAAGGTAACTGGCTTCAGCAGAGCGCAGATACCAAATACT
GTTCTTCTAGTGTAGCCGTAGTTAGGCCACCACTTCAAGAACTCTGTAGCACCGCCTACATACCTCGCTC
TGCTAATCCTGTTACCAGTGGCTGCTGCCAGTGGCGATAAGTCGTGTCTTACCGGGTTGGACTCAAGACG
ATAGTTACCGGATAAGGCGCAGCGGTCGGGCTGAACGGGGGGTTCGTGCACACAGCCCAGCTTGGAGCGA
ACGACCTACACCGAACTGAGATACCTACAGCGTGAGCTATGAGAAAGCGCCACGCTTCCCGAAGGGAGAA
AGGCGGACAGGTATCCGGTAAGCGGCAGGGTCGGAACAGGAGAGCGCACGAGGGAGCTTCCAGGGGGAAA
CGCCTGGTATCTTTATAGTCCTGTCGGGTTTCGCCACCTCTGACTTGAGCGTCGATTTTTGTGATGCTCG
TCAGGGGGGCGGAGCCTATGGAAAAACGCCAGCAACGCGGCCTTTTTACGGTTCCTGGCCTTTTGCTGGC
CTTTTGCTCACATGTTCTTTCCTGCGTTATCCCCTGATTCTGTGGATAACCGTATTACCGCCTTTGAGTG
AGCTGATACCGCTCGCCGCAGCCGAACGACCGAGCGCAGCGAGTCAGTGAGCGAGGAAGCGGAAGAGCGC
CCAATACGCAAACCGCCTCTCCCCGCGCGTTGGCCGATTCATTAATGCAGCTGGCACGACAGGTTTCCCG
ACTGGAAAGCGGGCAGTGAGCGCAACGCAATTAATGTGAGTTAGCTCACTCATTAGGCACCCCAGGCTTT
ACACTTTATGCTTCCGGCTCGTATGTTGTGTGGAATTGTGAGCGGATAACAATTTCACACAGGAAACAGC
TATGACCATGATTACGCCAAGCGCGCAATTAACCCTCACTAAAGGGAACAAAAGCTGGAGCTCTAGTACG
GATTAGAAGCCGCCGAGCGGGTGACAGCCCTCCGAAGGAAGACTCTCCTCCGTGCGTCCTCGTCTTCACC
GGTCGCGTTCCTGAAACGCAGATGTGCCTCGCGCCGCACTGCTCCGAACAATAAAGATTCTACAATACTA
GCTTTTATGGTTATGAAGAGGAAAAATTGGCAGTAACCTGGCCCCACAAACCTTCAAATGAACGAATCAA
ATTAACAACCATAGGATGATAATGCGATTAGTTTTTTAGCCTTATTTCTGGGGTAATTAATCAGCGAAGC
GATGATTTTTGATCTATTAACAGATATATAAATGCAAAAACTGCATAACCACTTTAACTAATACTTTCAA
CATTTTCGGTTTGTATTACTTCTTATTCAAATGTAATAAAAGTATCAACAAAAAATTGTTAATATACCTC
TATACTTTAACGTCAAGGAGAAAAAACCCCGGATTCTAGAACTAGTGGATCCCCCATCACAAGTTTGTAC
AAAAAAGCAGGCTTCGAGAACCTGTATTTTCAGGGTAGCATGAGCACCGATAGCACCCCGATGTTTAACT
ATGAAAATCTGGAAGATAACGATAAAGAATGGTGGTCCCTGTTTGATTGGGATATTCCGGTTACCTGGGA
TGATGTTAGCCTGGCAGATAAAGCAATTGAAAGCGGTAGCGGTTCAGGTAGCGGTAGTCCGGAAAGCAGC
GATCCGGCAGCACTGAAACGTGCCCGTAATACCGAAGCAGCACGTCGTAGCCGTGCACGTAAACTGCAGC
GTATGAAACAGTTAGAAGATAAGGTTGAAGAACTGCTGTGCAAAAACTATCACCTGGAAAATGAAGTTGC
CCGTCTGAAAAAACTGGTTGGTGAACGTTAAGACCCAGCTTTCTTGTACAAAGTGGTGATGGGCTGCAGG
AATTCGATATCAAGCTCGAGTCATGTAATTAGTTATGTCACGCTTACATTCACGCCCTCCCCCCACATCC
GCTCTAACCGAAAAGGAAGGAGTTAGACAACCTGAAGTCTAGGTCCCTATTTATTTTTTTATAGTTATGT
TAGTATTAAGAACGTTATTTATATTTCAAATTTTTCTTTTTTTTCTGTACAGACGCGTGTACGCATGTAA
CATTATACTGAAAACCTTGCTTGAGAAGGTTTTGGGACGCTCGAAGGCTTTAATTTGCGGCCGGTACCCA
ATTCGCCCTATAGTGAGTCGTATTACGCGCGCTCACTGGCCGTCGTTTTACAACGTCGTGACTGGGAAAA
CCCTGGCGTTACCCAACTTAATCGCCTTGCAGCACATCCCCCTTTCGCCAGCTGGCGTAATAGCGAAGAG
GCCCGCACCGATCGCCCTTCCCAACAGTTGCGCAGCCTGAATGGCGAATGG
[124 nt withheld, positions 4182-4305]
C
[91 nt withheld, positions 4307-4397]
A
[49 nt withheld, positions 4399-4447]
CCTTTGACGTTGGAGTCCACGTTCTTT
[37 nt withheld, positions 4475-4511]
ACCCTATCTCGGTCTATTCTTTTGATTTATAAGGGATTTTGCCGATTTCGGCCTATTGGTTAAAAAATGA
GCTGATTTAACAAAAATTTAACGCGAATTTTAACAAAATATTAACGCTTACAATTTCCTGATGCGGTATT
TTCTCCTTACGCATCTGTGCGGTATTTCACACCGCATATCGACCGGTCGAGGAGAACTTCTAGTATATCT
ACATACCTAATATTATTGCCTTATTAAAAATGGAATCCCAACAATTACATCAAAATCCACATTCTCTTCA
AAATCAATTGTCCTGTACTTCCTTGTTCATGTGTGTTCAAAAACGTTATATTTATAGGATAATTATACTC
TATTTCTCAACAAGTAATTGGTTGTTTGGCCGAGCGGTCTAAGGCGCCTGATTCAAGAAATATCTTGACC
GCAGTTAACTGTGGGAATACTCAGGTATCGTAAGATGCAAGAGTTCGAATCTCTTAGCAACCATTATTTT
TTTCCTCAACATAACGAGAACACACAGGGGCGCTATCGCACAGAATCAAATTCGATGACTGGAAATTTTT
TGTTAATTTCAGAGGTCGCCTGACGCATATACCTTTTTCAACTGAAAAATTGGGAGAAAAAGGAAAGGTG
AGAGCGCCGGAACCGGCTTTTCATATAGAATAGAGAAGCGTTCATGACTAAATGCTTGCATCACAATACT
TGAAGTTGACAATATTATTTAAGGACCTATTGTTTTTTCCAATAGGTGGTTAGCAATCGTCTTACTTTCT
AACTTTTCTTACCTTTTACATTTCAGCAATATATATATATATATTTCAAGGATATACCATTCTAATGTCT
GCCCCTAAGAAGATCGTCGTTTTGCCAGGTGACCACGTTGGTCAAGAAATCACAGCCGAAGCCATTAAGG
TTCTTAAAGCTATTTCTGATGTTCGTTCCAATGTCAAGTTCGATTTCGAAAATCATTTAATTGGTGGTGC
TGCTATCGATGCTACAGGTGTTCCACTTCCAGATGAGGCGCTGGAAGCCTCCAAGAAGGCTGATGCCGTT
TTGTTAGGTGCTGTGGGTGGTCCTAAATGGGGTACCGGTAGTGTTAGACCTGAACAAGGTTTACTAAAAA
TCCGTAAAGAACTTCAATTGTACGCCAACTTAAGACCATGTAACTTTGCATCCGACTCTCTTTTAGACTT
ATCTCCAATCAAGCCACAATTTGCTAAAGGTACTGACTTCGTTGTTGTCAGAGAATTAGTGGGAGGTATT
TACTTTGGTAAGAGAAAGGAAGACGATGGTGATGGTGTCGCTTGGGATAGTGAACAATACACCGTTCCAG
AAGTGCAAAGAATCACAAGAATGGCCGCTTTCATGGCCCTACAACATGAGCCACCATTGCCTATTTGGTC
CTTGGATAAAGCTAATGTTTTGGCCTCTTCAAGATTATGGAGAAAAACTGTGGAGGAAACCATCAAGAAC
GAATTCCCTACATTGAAGGTTCAACATCAATTGATTGATTCTGCCGCCATGATCCTAGTTAAGAACCCAA
CCCACCTAAATGGTATTATAATCACCAGCAACATGTTTGGTGATATCATCTCCGATGAAGCCTCCGTTAT
CCCAGGTTCCTTGGGTTTGTTGCCATCTGCGTCCTTGGCCTCTTTGCCAGACAAGAACACCGCATTTGGT
TTGTACGAACCATGCCACGGTTCTGCTCCAGATTTGCCAAAGAATAAGGTCAACCCTATCGCCACTATCT
TGTCTGCTGCAATGATGTTGAAATTGTCATTGAACTTGCCTGAAGAAGGTAAGGCCATTGAAGATGCAGT
TAAAAAGGTTTTGGATGCAGGTATCAGAACTGGTGATTTAGGTGGTTCCAACAGTACCACCGAAGTCGGT
GATGCTGTCGCCGAAGAAGTTAAGAAAATCCTTGCTTAAAAAGATTCTCTTTTTTTATGATATTTGTACA
TAAACTTTATAAATGAAATTCATAATAGAAACGACACGAAATTACAAAATGGAATATGTTCATAGGGTAG
ACGAAACTATATACGCAATCTACATACATTTATCAAGAAGGAGAAAAAGGAGGATGTAAAGGAATACAGG
TAAGCAAATTGATACTAATGGCTCAACGTGATAAGGAAAAAGAATTGCACTTTAACATTAATATTGACAA
GGAGGAGGGCACCACACAAAAAGTTAGGTGTAACAGAAAATCATGAAACTATGATTCCTAATTTATATAT
TGGAGGATTTTCTCTAAAAAAAAAAAAATACAACAAATAAAAAACACTCAATGACCTGACCATTTGATGG
AGTTTAAGTCAATACCTTCTTGAACCATTTCCCATAATGGTGAAAGTTCCCTCAAGAATTTTACTCTGTC
AGAAACGGCCTTAACGACGTAGTCGATATGGTGCACTCTCAGTACAATCTGCTCTGATGCCGCATAGTTA
AGCCAGCCCCGACACCCGCCAACACCCGCTGACGCGCCCTGACGGGCTTGTCTGCTCCCGGCATCCGCTT
ACAGACAAGCTGTGACCGTCTCCGGGAGCTGCATGTGTCAGAGGTTTTCACCGTCATCACCGAAACGCGC
GA
